Addgene plasmid #129768: KIF3A406
Purpose: Expresses mouse Kinesin-2 KIF3A head and neck linker, dimerized through kinesin-1 neck-coil to 406 for biochemical assays
Depositing lab: William Hancock. Depositing organization: Pennsylvania State University.
Backbone
  Vector backbone: pET
  Vector type: Bacterial Expression
Growth in bacteria
  Bacterial resistance: Ampicillin, 100 μg/mL
  Growth temperature: 37°C
  Growth strain: DH5alpha
  Growth instructions: Depositing lab uses BL21(DE3) for protein expression.
  Copy number: Low Copy
Gene/Insert
  Gene/Insert name: KIF3A (alt name: kinesin-2)
  Species: M. musculus (mouse)
  Mutation: Truncation at 359, fused to kinesin-1 starting Ala345
  Entrez Gene: Kif3a (a.k.a. Kif3, Kifl, Kns3)
  Tag / fusion protein: His6 (C terminal on backbone)
  Cloning method: Unknown
Terms and licenses: Academic/Nonprofit Terms; Industry Terms: Not Available to Industry
How to cite: KIF3A406 was a gift from William Hancock (Addgene plasmid # 129768 ; http://n2t.net/addgene:129768 ; RRID:Addgene_129768)
