[The description below was written by a language model from this plasmid's Addgene catalogue record and pLannotate feature annotations shown in this document.]
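Description:
KIF3A406 is a pET-based bacterial expression plasmid of about 4.9 kb that produces a truncated, artificially dimerized kinesin-2 motor for biochemical assays. The insert encodes the motor head and neck linker of mouse KIF3A, truncated at residue 359. It is fused to a kinesin-1 neck-coil segment that begins at Ala345 and extends to residue 406, which gives the construct its name. The kinesin-1 coiled coil dimerizes the protein, so it can be made as a homodimer of KIF3A heads rather than depending on KIF3A's native dimerization domain. The species origin of the kinesin-1 segment is not stated in the record. The feature table annotates only the Kif3a-matching portion of the open reading frame, and the unannotated stretch just downstream presumably corresponds to the kinesin-1 coil.

Expression is driven by a T7 promoter, with the phage T7 gene 10 ribosome binding site upstream of the coding sequence and a T7 terminator downstream. Production therefore requires a host that supplies T7 RNA polymerase, and the depositing lab uses a DE3 lysogen. A C-terminal His6 tag supplied by the backbone allows metal-affinity purification. The short fragments annotated as capTEV, 9xHis and SET1 are probably partial matches to this histidine tag and its flanking backbone sequence, not separate functional tags.

The plasmid is maintained through a ColE1/pBR322-type origin accompanied by the bom site and the rop gene, consistent with its low-copy designation. Selection is by ampicillin resistance from β-lactamase under its own promoter. An f1 phage origin is also present. No lacI gene or lac operator appears in the feature table.
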