Features (pLannotate 1.2.2; 14 found; start..end, strand, type, name):
      1..23      +  RBS            RBS: efficient ribosome binding site from bacteriophage T7 gene 10 (Olins and Rangwala, 1989)
     32..1186    +  CDS            Kif3a (fragment): KIF3A_MOUSE - Also known as Kif3. Experimental evidence at protein level: Swiss-Prot protein existence level 1. Microtubule-based anterograde translocator for membranous organelles. Plus end-directed microtubule sliding activity in vitro. Plays a role in primary cilia formation (PubMed:21670265). Plays a role in centriole cohesion and subdistal appendage organization and function. Regulates the formation of the subdistal appendage via recruitment of DCTN1 to the centriole. Also required for ciliary basal feet formation and microtubule anchoring to mother centriole (PubMed:23386061). From Mus m
   1295..1311    +  CDS            capTEV™ (fragment): composite tag for in vivo biotinylation, TEV protease cleavage, and 6xHis tagging
   1335..1352    +  CDS            9xHis (fragment): 9xHis affinity tag
   1362..1411    +  CDS            SET1 (fragment): solubility-enhancement tag derived from T7 phage gene 10B
   1419..1466    +  terminator     T7 terminator: transcription terminator for bacteriophage T7 RNA polymerase
   1503..1931    +  rep_origin     f1 ori (sequence partly withheld): f1 bacteriophage origin of replication; arrow indicates direction of (+) strand synthesis
   1984..2088    +  promoter       AmpR promoter: bla
   2089..2949    +  CDS            AmpR: β-lactamase; bla; confers resistance to ampicillin, carbenicillin, and related antibiotics
   3120..3708    +  rep_origin     ori: high-copy-number ColE1/pMB1/pBR322/pUC origin of replication
   3894..4033    -  misc_feature   bom: basis of mobility region from pBR322
   4135..4326    -  CDS            rop: Rop protein, which maintains plasmids at low copy number; rop
   4343..4723    +  CDS            YPB1_ECOLX: Protein predicted: Swiss-Prot protein existence level 4. From Escherichia coli.
   4835..4853    +  promoter       T7 promoter: promoter for bacteriophage T7 RNA polymerase
>Addgene plasmid #129768 | KIF3A406 | addgene full sequence | sequence record 271499 | Addgene NGS Result
TTTGTTTAACTTTAAGAAGGAGATATACATAATGCCGATCAATAAGTCGGAGAAGCCGGAAAGCTGCGAT
AATGTGAAGGTGGTGGTTAGGTGCCGGCCTCTCAATGAGAGAGAGAAGTCAATGTGCTATAGACAGGCCG
TCAGCGTGGATGAAATGAGGGGAACTATCACCGTCCATAAGACCGATTCCTCCAACGAACCTCCAAAGAC
ATTTACTTTCGATACTGTTTTTGGACCAGAAAGTAAACAACTTGATGTGTATAACTTAACTGCAAGACCA
ATTATTGATTCTGTTCTGGAAGGCTACAATGGGACCATCTTTGCATATGGACAGACCGGAACAGGCAAGA
CTTTCACCATGGAAGGCGTTCGAGCAGTACCGGGGCTCAGAGGGGTCATCCCCAACTCATTTGCTCACAT
ATTTGGTCACATCGCAAAAGCAGAGGGCGACACAAGGTTTTTGGTTCGAGTGTCATACTTGGAGATATAT
AATGAAGAAGTTCGAGACCTTTTGGGTAAAGATCAGACCCAGAGGTTAGAGGTTAAAGAAAGGCCTGATG
TGGGAGTATATATCAAAGACTTATCAGCATATGTAGTCAACAACGCTGACGACATGGATAGAATCATGAC
TCTAGGCCACAAAAACCGTTCTGTCGGTGCGACTAATATGAACGAGCACAGCTCCCGATCCCACGCCATC
TTTACAATTACTATAGAGTGCAGTGAGAAAGGCGTGGACGGGAACATGCACGTCAGGATGGGCAAGCTCC
ACCTTGTGGATCTGGCTGGGTCAGAAAGACAAGCAAAAACTGGAGCCACAGGACAGCGCCTCAAGGAAGC
TACCAAAATCAACCTTTCATTGTCTACCCTGGGCAACGTTATTTCTGCCTTGGTGGATGGAAAAAGCACT
CACGTGCCGTATCGGAACTCCAAACTGACCCGTCTCCTGCAGGACTCCTTAGGAGGGAACTCAAAAACCA
TGATGTGTGCAAATATTGGGCCAGCAGATTATAATTATGATGAAACTATCAGCACCTTGCGGTATGCCAA
CCGCGCCAAGAACATTAAAAACAAAGCGAGAATCAATGAGGACCCAAAGGATGCGCTAGCCGAGGAATGG
AAGCGACGCTATGAAAAGGAGAAGGAAAAGAACGCCCGACTAAAGGGTAAGGTGGAGAAGCTTGAGATCG
AGCTTGCGCGCTGGAGAGCGGGTGAAACTGTTAAGGCGGAGGAGCAAATCAACATGGAGGATCTCATGGA
GGCAAGCACGCCCAACCTGGAAGTGGAGGCTAGCCATCATCATCATCATCACTAAGCGGCCGCACTCGAT
CGAGCACCACCACCACCACCACTGAGATCCGGCTGCTAACAAAGCCCGAAAGGAAGCTGAGTTGGCTGCT
GCCACCGCTGAGCAATAACTAGCATAACCCCTTGGGGCCTCTAAACGGGTCTTGAGGGGTTTTTTGCTGA
AAGGAGGAACTATATCCGGATTGGCGAATGGG
[124 nt withheld, positions 1503-1626]
C
[91 nt withheld, positions 1628-1718]
A
[49 nt withheld, positions 1720-1768]
CCTTTGACGTTGGAGTCCACGTTCTTT
[37 nt withheld, positions 1796-1832]
ACCCTATCTCGGTCTATTCTTTTGATTTATAAGGGATTTTGCCGATTTCGGCCTATTGGTTAAAAAATGA
GCTGATTTAACAAAAATTTAACGCGAATTTTAACAAAATATTAACGCTTACAATTTAGGTGGCACTTTTC
GGGGAAATGTGCGCGGAACCCCTATTTGTTTATTTTTCTAAATACATTCAAATATGTATCCGCTCATGAG
ACAATAACCCTGATAAATGCTTCAATAATATTGAAAAAGGAAGAGTATGAGTATTCAACATTTCCGTGTC
GCCCTTATTCCCTTTTTTGCGGCATTTTGCCTTCCTGTTTTTGCTCACCCAGAAACGCTGGTGAAAGTAA
AAGATGCTGAAGATCAGTTGGGTGCACGAGTGGGTTACATCGAACTGGATCTCAACAGCGGTAAGATCCT
TGAGAGTTTTCGCCCCGAAGAACGTTTTCCAATGATGAGCACTTTTAAAGTTCTGCTATGTGGCGCGGTA
TTATCCCGTATTGACGCCGGGCAAGAGCAACTCGGTCGCCGCATACACTATTCTCAGAATGACTTGGTTG
AGTACTCACCAGTCACAGAAAAGCATCTTACGGATGGCATGACAGTAAGAGAATTATGCAGTGCTGCCAT
AACCATGAGTGATAACACTGCGGCCAACTTACTTCTGACAACGATCGGAGGACCGAAGGAGCTAACCGCT
TTTTTGCACAACATGGGGGATCATGTAACTCGCCTTGATCGTTGGGAACCGGAGCTGAATGAAGCCATAC
CAAACGACGAGCGTGACACCACGATGCCTGCAGCAATGGCAACAACGTTGCGCAAACTATTAACTGGCGA
ACTACTTACTCTAGCTTCCCGGCAACAATTAATAGACTGGATGGAGGCGGATAAAGTTGCAGGACCACTT
CTGCGCTCGGCCCTTCCGGCTGGCTGGTTTATTGCTGATAAATCTGGAGCCGGTGAGCGTGGGTCTCGCG
GTATCATTGCAGCACTGGGGCCAGATGGTAAGCCCTCCCGTATCGTAGTTATCTACACGACGGGGAGTCA
GGCAACTATGGATGAACGAAATAGACAGATCGCTGAGATAGGTGCCTCACTGATTAAGCATTGGTAACTG
TCAGACCAAGTTTACTCATATATACTTTAGATTGATTTAAAACTTCATTTTTAATTTAAAAGGATCTAGG
TGAAGATCCTTTTTGATAATCTCATGACCAAAATCCCTTAACGTGAGTTTTCGTTCCACTGAGCGTCAGA
CCCCGTAGAAAAGATCAAAGGATCTTCTTGAGATCCTTTTTTTCTGCGCGTAATCTGCTGCTTGCAAACA
AAAAAACCACCGCTACCAGCGGTGGTTTGTTTGCCGGATCAAGAGCTACCAACTCTTTTTCCGAAGGTAA
CTGGCTTCAGCAGAGCGCAGATACCAAATACTGTCCTTCTAGTGTAGCCGTAGTTAGGCCACCACTTCAA
GAACTCTGTAGCACCGCCTACATACCTCGCTCTGCTAATCCTGTTACCAGTGGCTGCTGCCAGTGGCGAT
AAGTCGTGTCTTACCGGGTTGGACTCAAGACGATAGTTACCGGATAAGGCGCAGCGGTCGGGCTGAACGG
GGGGTTCGTGCACACAGCCCAGCTTGGAGCGAACGACCTACACCGAACTGAGATACCTACAGCGTGAGCT
ATGAGAAAGCGCCACGCTTCCCGAAGGGAGAAAGGCGGACAGGTATCCGGTAAGCGGCAGGGTCGGAACA
GGAGAGCGCACGAGGGAGCTTCCAGGGGGAAACGCCTGGTATCTTTATAGTCCTGTCGGGTTTCGCCACC
TCTGACTTGAGCGTCGATTTTTGTGATGCTCGTCAGGGGGGCGGAGCCTATGGAAAAACGCCAGCAACGC
GGCCTTTTTACGGTTCCTGGCCTTTTGCTGGCCTTTTGCTCACATGTTCTTTCCTGCGTTATCCCCTGAT
TCTGTGGATAACCGTATTACCGCCTTTGAGTGAGCTGATACCGCTCGCCGCAGCCGAACGACCGAGCGCA
GCGAGTCAGTGAGCGAGGAAGCGGAAGAGCGCCTGATGCGGTATTTTCTCCTTACGCATCTGTGCGGTAT
TTCACACCGCAATGGTGCACTCTCAGTACAATCTGCTCTGATGCCGCATAGTTAAGCCAGTATACACTCC
GCTATCGCTACGTGACTGGGTCATGGCTGCGCCCCGACACCCGCCAACACCCGCTGACGCGCCCTGACGG
GCTTGTCTGCTCCCGGCATCCGCTTACAGACAAGCTGTGACCGTCTCCGGGAGCTGCATGTGTCAGAGGT
TTTCACCGTCATCACCGAAACGCGCGAGGCAGCTGCGGTAAAGCTCATCAGCGTGGTCGTGAAGCGATTC
ACAGATGTCTGCCTGTTCATCCGCGTCCAGCTCGTTGAGTTTCTCCAGAAGCGTTAATGTCTGGCTTCTG
ATAAAGCGGGCCATGTTAAGGGCGGTTTTTTCCTGTTTGGTCACTGATGCCTCCGTGTAAGGGGGATTTC
TGTTCATGGGGGTAATGATACCGATGAAACGAGAGAGGATGCTCACGATACGGGTTACTGATGATGAACA
TGCCCGGTTACTGGAACGTTGTGAGGGTAAACAACTGGCGGTATGGATGCGGCGGGACCAGAGAAAAATC
ACTCAGGGTCAATGCCAGCGCTTCGTTAATACAGATGTAGGTGTTCCACAGGGTAGCCAGCAGCATCCTG
CGATGCAGATCCGGAACATAATGGTGCAGGGCGCTGACTTCCGCGTTTCCAGACTTTACGAAACACGGAA
ACCGAAGACCATTCATGTTGTTGCTCAGGTCGCAGACGTTTTGCAGCAGCAGTCGCTTCACGTTCGCTCG
CGTATCGGTGATTCATTCTGCTAACCAGTAAGGCAACCCCGCCAGCCTAGCCGGGTCCTCAACGACAGGA
GCACGATCATGCGCACCCGTGGCCAGGACCCAACGCTGCCCGAGATCTCGATCCCGCGAAATTAATACGA
CTCACTATAGGGAGACCACAACGGTTTCCCTCTAGAAATAAT
